Addgene plasmid #31564: pQTEV-DGCR6
Depositing lab: Konrad Buessow. Depositing organization: Max Planck Institute for Molecular Genetics. Publication: Structural genomics of human proteins--target selection and generation of a public catalogue of expression clones. Bussow K, Scheich C, Sievert V, Harttig U, Schultz J, Simon B, Bork P, Lehrach H, Heinemann U. Microb Cell Fact. 2005 Jul 5;4:21. doi: 10.1186/1475-2859-4-21. PubMed 15998469.
Backbone
  Vector backbone: pQTEV
  Backbone size w/o insert (bp): 4700
  Vector type: Bacterial Expression
Growth in bacteria
  Bacterial resistance: Ampicillin, 100 μg/mL
  Growth temperature: 37°C
  Growth strain: Rosetta
  Copy number: Unknown
Gene/Insert
  Gene/Insert name: DiGeorge syndrome critical region gene 6 (alt name: PSFEp758G0324)
  Species: H. sapiens (human)
  Insert size (bp): 327
  GenBank ID: DQ000533
  Entrez Gene: DGCR6
  Tag / fusion protein: His (N terminal on backbone); TEV (N terminal on backbone)
  Cloning method: Restriction Enzyme; 5′ cloning site BamHI (not destroyed); 3′ cloning site NotI (not destroyed)
  Sequencing primers: 5′ TGAGCGGATAACAATTTCACACAG; 3′ GGCAACCGAGCGTTCTGAAC
Terms and licenses: Academic/Nonprofit Terms; Industry Terms: Not Available to Industry
Depositor comments: The vector pQTEV is derived from Qiagen pQE-2 and contains an inactive chloramphenicol resistance gene sequence. The Rosetta bacterial strain contains an additional plasmid. The second plasmid, pRARE, provides rare tRNAs for overexpression of recombinant proteins. It has 4694 bp and is chloramphenicol resistence.
How to cite: pQTEV-DGCR6 was a gift from Konrad Buessow (Addgene plasmid # 31564 ; http://n2t.net/addgene:31564 ; RRID:Addgene_31564)
