[The description below was written by a language model from this plasmid's Addgene catalogue record and pLannotate feature annotations shown in this document.]
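Description:
pQTEV-DGCR6 is a bacterial expression plasmid for producing a human DGCR6 (DiGeorge syndrome critical region gene 6) fragment in E. coli. It was generated as part of a structural genomics effort that built a public catalogue of human protein expression clones. The backbone, pQTEV, is a derivative of Qiagen pQE-2. It replicates from a ColE1/pMB1-type origin, with the pBR322 bom region and only a remnant of rop present, and is selected with ampicillin through the bla gene; the copy number is recorded as unknown. A cat sequence with a partial promoter is also annotated, but the depositor states that this chloramphenicol resistance gene is inactive.

The 327 bp human insert sits between BamHI and NotI sites, both retained. The annotation matches only about 250 nt of it to DGCR6 and labels the match as a fragment, so the clone appears to encode a partial rather than full-length protein. Transcription is driven by the phage T5 promoter, which is read by E. coli RNA polymerase and controlled by lac operators. The plasmid carries its own lacI under the lacIq promoter, so expression stays repressed until IPTG is added, independent of the host's repressor level. The coding sequence is fused downstream of an N-terminal 7xHis tag and a TEV protease recognition site. This arrangement allows metal-affinity purification followed by proteolytic removal of the tag. The lambda t0 terminator follows the insert, and rrnB T1 lies further downstream.

The clone is supplied in the Rosetta strain, which also carries pRARE, a separate chloramphenicol-resistant plasmid providing rare tRNAs to aid overexpression of human sequences.
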