Features (pLannotate 1.2.2; 18 found; start..end, strand, type, name):
     10..54      +  promoter       T5 promoter: bacteriophage T5 promoter for E. coli RNA polymerase, with embedded lac operator
     62..78      +  protein_bind   lac operator: The lac repressor binds to the lac operator to inhibit transcription in E. coli. This inhibition can be relieved by adding lactose or isopropyl-β-D-thiogalactopyranoside (IPTG). lac repressor encoded by lacI
    121..141     +  CDS            7xHis: 6xHis affinity tag
    165..185     +  CDS            capTEV™ (fragment): composite tag for in vivo biotinylation, TEV protease cleavage, and 6xHis tagging
    190..438     +  CDS            DGCR6 (fragment): DGCR6_HUMAN - Experimental evidence at protein level: Swiss-Prot protein existence level 1. May play a role in neural crest cell migration into the third and fourth pharyngeal pouches. From Homo sapiens (Human).
    484..578     +  terminator     lambda t0 terminator: transcription terminator from phage lambda
    593..621     +  promoter       cat promoter (fragment): promoter of the E. coli cat gene encoding chloramphenicol acetyltransferase
    622..1278    +  CDS            cat: CAT_ECOLX - Experimental evidence at protein level: Swiss-Prot protein existence level 1. This enzyme is an effector of chloramphenicol resistance in bacteria. From Escherichia coli. This protein is used as a marker in many commonly used cloning vectors, such as pACYC184.
   1346..1432    +  terminator     rrnB T1 terminator: Escherichia coli rrnB; transcription terminator T1 from the E. coli rrnB gene
   1455..1472    -  promoter       tet promoter (fragment): E. coli promoter for tetracycline efflux protein gene
   1491..1512    -  protein_bind   CAP binding site: CAP binding activates transcription in the presence of cAMP. E. coli catabolite activator protein
   1525..2607    -  CDS            lacI: lac repressor; lacI; The lac repressor binds to the lac operator to inhibit transcription in E. coli. This inhibition can be relieved by adding lactose or isopropyl-β-D-thiogalactopyranoside (IPTG).
   2608..2685    -  promoter       lacIq promoter: lacI (mutant); In the lacIq allele, a single base change in the promoter boosts expression of the lacI gene about 10-fold.
   2734..2775    +  CDS            rop (fragment): Rop protein, which maintains plasmids at low copy number; rop
   2877..3017    +  misc_feature   bom: basis of mobility region from pBR322
   3203..3791    -  rep_origin     ori: high-copy-number ColE1/pMB1/pBR322/pUC origin of replication
   3962..4822    -  CDS            AmpR: β-lactamase; bla; confers resistance to ampicillin, carbenicillin, and related antibiotics
   4823..4927    -  promoter       AmpR promoter: bla
>Addgene plasmid #31564 | pQTEV-DGCR6 | depositor full sequence | sequence record 14461 | Author sequence
CTCGAGAAATCATAAAAAATTTATTTGCTTTGTGAGCGGATAACAATTATAATAGATTCAATTGTGAGCG
GATAACAATTTCACACAGAATTCATTAAAGAGGAGAAATTAACTATGAAACATCACCATCACCATCACCA
TAGCGATTACGACATCCCCACTACTGAGAATCTTTATTTTCAGGGATCCGACCAGAAGATCGTCCTGGAG
CTGGACCGGAAGGTGGCTGACCAGCAGAGCACACTGGAGAAGGCGGGGGTGGCTGGCTTCTACGTGACCA
CCAACCCACAGGAGCTGATGCTGCAGATGAACCTGCTGGAACTCATCCGGAAGCTGCAGCAGAGGGGCTG
CTGGGCAGGGAAGGCAGCCCTGGGGCTAGGAGGTCCCTGGCAGTTGCCTGCTGCCCAGTGTGACCAGAAA
GGCAGCCCTGTCCCACCATGAGCGGCCGCTCGACCTGCAGCCAAGCTTAATTAGCTGAGCTTGGACTCCT
GTTGATAGATCCAGTAATGACCTCAGAACTCCATCTGGATTTGTTCAGAACGCTCGGTTGCCGCCGGGCG
TTTTTTATTGGTGAGAATCCAAGCTAGCTTGGCGAGATTTTCAGGAGCTAAGGAAGCTAAAATGGAGAAA
AAAATCACTGGATATACCACCGTTGATATATCCCAATGGCATCGTAAAGAACATTTTGAGGCATTTCAGT
CAGTTGCTCAATGTACCTATAACCAGACCGTTCAGCTGGATATTACGGCCTTTTTAAAGACCGTAAAGAA
AAATAAGCACAAGTTTTATCCGGCCTTTATTCACATTCTTGCCCGCCTGATGAATGCTCATCCGGAATTT
CGTATGGCAATGAAAGACGGTGAGCTGGTGATATGGGATAGTGTTCACCCTTGTTACACCGTTTTCCATG
AGCAAACTGAAACGTTTTCATCGCTCTGGAGTGAATACCACGACGATTTCCGGCAGTTTCTACACATATA
TTCGCAAGATGTGGCGTGTTACGGTGAAAACCTGGCCTATTTCCCTAAAGGGTTTATTGAGAATATGTTT
TTCGTCTCAGCCAATCCCTGGGTGAGTTTCACCAGTTTTGATTTAAACGTGGCCAATATGGACAACTTCT
TCGCCCCCGTTTTCACCATGGGCAAATATTATACGCAAGGCGACAAGGTGCTGATGCCGCTGGCGATTCA
GGTTCATCATGCCGTTTGTGATGGCTTCCATGTCGGCAGAATGCTTAATGAATTACAACAGTACTGCGAT
GAGTGGCAGGGCGGGGCGTAATTTTTTTAAGGCAGTTATTGGTGCCCTTAAACGCCTGGGGTAATGACTC
TCTAGCTTGAGGCATCAAATAAAACGAAAGGCTCAGTCGAAAGACTGGGCCTTTCGTTTTATCTGTTGTT
TGTCGGTGAACGCTCTCCTGAGTAGGACAAATCCGCCCTCTAGATTACGTGCAGTCGATGATAAGCTGTC
AAACATGAGAATTGTGCCTAATGAGTGAGCTAACTTACATTAATTGCGTTGCGCTCACTGCCCGCTTTCC
AGTCGGGAAACCTGTCGTGCCAGCTGCATTAATGAATCGGCCAACGCGCGGGGAGAGGCGGTTTGCGTAT
TGGGCGCCAGGGTGGTTTTTCTTTTCACCAGTGAGACGGGCAACAGCTGATTGCCCTTCACCGCCTGGCC
CTGAGAGAGTTGCAGCAAGCGGTCCACGCTGGTTTGCCCCAGCAGGCGAAAATCCTGTTTGATGGTGGTT
AACGGCGGGATATAACATGAGCTGTCTTCGGTATCGTCGTATCCCACTACCGAGATATCCGCACCAACGC
GCAGCCCGGACTCGGTAATGGCGCGCATTGCGCCCAGCGCCATCTGATCGTTGGCAACCAGCATCGCAGT
GGGAACGATGCCCTCATTCAGCATTTGCATGGTTTGTTGAAAACCGGACATGGCACTCCAGTCGCCTTCC
CGTTCCGCTATCGGCTGAATTTGATTGCGAGTGAGATATTTATGCCAGCCAGCCAGACGCAGACGCGCCG
AGACAGAACTTAATGGGCCCGCTAACAGCGCGATTTGCTGGTGACCCAATGCGACCAGATGCTCCACGCC
CAGTCGCGTACCGTCTTCATGGGAGAAAATAATACTGTTGATGGGTGTCTGGTCAGAGACATCAAGAAAT
AACGCCGGAACATTAGTGCAGGCAGCTTCCACAGCAATGGCATCCTGGTCATCCAGCGGATAGTTAATGA
TCAGCCCACTGACGCGTTGCGCGAGAAGATTGTGCACCGCCGCTTTACAGGCTTCGACGCCGCTTCGTTC
TACCATCGACACCACCACGCTGGCACCCAGTTGATCGGCGCGAGATTTAATCGCCGCGACAATTTGCGAC
GGCGCGTGCAGGGCCAGACTGGAGGTGGCAACGCCAATCAGCAACGACTGTTTGCCCGCCAGTTGTTGTG
CCACGCGGTTGGGAATGTAATTCAGCTCCGCCATCGCCGCTTCCACTTTTTCCCGCGTTTTCGCAGAAAC
GTGGCTGGCCTGGTTCACCACGCGGGAAACGGTCTGATAAGAGACACCGGCATACTCTGCGACATCGTAT
AACGTTACTGGTTTCACATTCACCACCCTGAATTGACTCTCTTCCGGGCGCTATCATGCCATACCGCGAA
AGGTTTTGCACCATTCGATGGTGTCGGAATTTCGGGCAGCGTTGGGTCCTGGCCACGGGTGCGCATGATC
TAGAGCTGCCTCGCGCGTTTCGGTGATGACGGTGAAAACCTCTGACACATGCAGCTCCCGGAGACGGTCA
CAGCTTGTCTGTAAGCGGATGCCGGGAGCAGACAAGCCCGTCAGGGCGCGTCAGCGGGTGTTGGCGGGTG
TCGGGGCGCAGCCATGACCCAGTCACGTAGCGATAGCGGAGTGTATACTGGCTTAACTATGCGGCATCAG
AGCAGATTGTACTGAGAGTGCACCACATGCGGTGTGAAATACCGCACAGATGCGTAAGGAGAAAATACCG
CATCAGGCGCTCTTCCGCTTCCTCGCTCACTGACTCGCTGCGCTCGGTCGTTCGGCTGCGGCGAGCGGTA
TCAGCTCACTCAAAGGCGGTAATACGGTTATCCACAGAATCAGGGGATAACGCAGGAAAGAACATGTGAG
CAAAAGGCCAGCAAAAGGCCAGGAACCGTAAAAAGGCCGCGTTGCTGGCGTTTTTCCATAGGCTCCGCCC
CCCTGACGAGCATCACAAAAATCGACGCTCAAGTCAGAGGTGGCGAAACCCGACAGGACTATAAAGATAC
CAGGCGTTTCCCCCTGGAAGCTCCCTCGTGCGCTCTCCTGTTCCGACCCTGCCGCTTACCGGATACCTGT
CCGCCTTTCTCCCTTCGGGAAGCGTGGCGCTTTCTCATAGCTCACGCTGTAGGTATCTCAGTTCGGTGTA
GGTCGTTCGCTCCAAGCTGGGCTGTGTGCACGAACCCCCCGTTCAGCCCGACCGCTGCGCCTTATCCGGT
AACTATCGTCTTGAGTCCAACCCGGTAAGACACGACTTATCGCCACTGGCAGCAGCCACTGGTAACAGGA
TTAGCAGAGCGAGGTATGTAGGCGGTGCTACAGAGTTCTTGAAGTGGTGGCCTAACTACGGCTACACTAG
AAGGACAGTATTTGGTATCTGCGCTCTGCTGAAGCCAGTTACCTTCGGAAAAAGAGTTGGTAGCTCTTGA
TCCGGCAAACAAACCACCGCTGGTAGCGGTGGTTTTTTTGTTTGCAAGCAGCAGATTACGCGCAGAAAAA
AAGGATCTCAAGAAGATCCTTTGATCTTTTCTACGGGGTCTGACGCTCAGTGGAACGAAAACTCACGTTA
AGGGATTTTGGTCATGAGATTATCAAAAAGGATCTTCACCTAGATCCTTTTAAATTAAAAATGAAGTTTT
AAATCAATCTAAAGTATATATGAGTAAACTTGGTCTGACAGTTACCAATGCTTAATCAGTGAGGCACCTA
TCTCAGCGATCTGTCTATTTCGTTCATCCATAGTTGCCTGACTCCCCGTCGTGTAGATAACTACGATACG
GGAGGGCTTACCATCTGGCCCCAGTGCTGCAATGATACCGCGAGACCCACGCTCACCGGCTCCAGATTTA
TCAGCAATAAACCAGCCAGCCGGAAGGGCCGAGCGCAGAAGTGGTCCTGCAACTTTATCCGCCTCCATCC
AGTCTATTAATTGTTGCCGGGAAGCTAGAGTAAGTAGTTCGCCAGTTAATAGTTTGCGCAACGTTGTTGC
CATTGCTACAGGCATCGTGGTGTCACGCTCGTCGTTTGGTATGGCTTCATTCAGCTCCGGTTCCCAACGA
TCAAGGCGAGTTACATGATCCCCCATGTTGTGCAAAAAAGCGGTTAGCTCCTTCGGTCCTCCGATCGTTG
TCAGAAGTAAGTTGGCCGCAGTGTTATCACTCATGGTTATGGCAGCACTGCATAATTCTCTTACTGTCAT
GCCATCCGTAAGATGCTTTTCTGTGACTGGTGAGTACTCAACCAAGTCATTCTGAGAATAGTGTATGCGG
CGACCGAGTTGCTCTTGCCCGGCGTCAATACGGGATAATACCGCGCCACATAGCAGAACTTTAAAAGTGC
TCATCATTGGAAAACGTTCTTCGGGGCGAAAACTCTCAAGGATCTTACCGCTGTTGAGATCCAGTTCGAT
GTAACCCACTCGTGCACCCAACTGATCTTCAGCATCTTTTACTTTCACCAGCGTTTCTGGGTGAGCAAAA
ACAGGAAGGCAAAATGCCGCAAAAAAGGGAATAAGGGCGACACGGAAATGTTGAATACTCATACTCTTCC
TTTTTCAATATTATTGAAGCATTTATCAGGGTTATTGTCTCATGAGCGGATACATATTTGAATGTATTTA
GAAAAATAAACAAATAGGGGTTCCGCGCACATTTCCCCGAAAAGTGCCACCTGACGTCTAAGAAACCATT
ATTATCATGACATTAACCTATAAAAATAGGCGTATCACGAGGCCCTTTCGTCTTCAC
