>Addgene plasmid #31564 | pQTEV-DGCR6 | addgene partial sequence | sequence record 55843 | pQE-Fwd 5'-CCCGAAAAGTGCCACCTG-3'
TTAACCTATAAAAATAGGCGTATCACGAGGCCCTTTCGTCTTCACCTCGAGAAATCATAAAAAATTTATT
TGCTTTGTGAGCGGATAACAATTATAATAGATTCAATTGTGAGCGGATAACAATTTCACACAGAATTCAT
TAAAGAGGAGAAATTAACTATGAAACATCACCATCACCATCACCATAGCGATTACGACATCCCCACTACT
GAGAATCTTTATTTTCAGGGATCCGACCAGAAGATCGTCCTGGAGCTGGACCGGAAGGTGGCTGACCAGC
AGAGCACACTGGAGAAGGCGGGGGTGGCTGGCTTCTACGTGACCACCAACCCACAGGAGCTGATGCTGCA
GATGAACCTGCTGGAACTCATCCGGAAGCTGCAGCAGAGGGGCTGCTGGGCAGGGAAGGCAGCCCTGGGG
CTAGGAGGTCCCTGGCAGTTGCCTGCTGCCCAGTGTGACCAGAAAGGCAGCCCTGTCCCACCATGAGCGG
CCGCTCGACCTGCAGCCAAGCTTAATTAGCTGAGCTTGGACTCCTGTTGATAGATCCAGTAATGACCTCA
GAACTCCATCTGGATTTGTTCAGAACGCTCGGTTGCCGCCGGGCGTTTTTTATTGGTGAGAATCCAAGCT
AGCTTGGCGAGATTTTCAGGAGCTAAGGAAGCTAAAATGGAGAAAAAAATCACTGGATATACCACCGTTG
ATATATCCCAATGGCATCGTAAAGAACATTTTGAGGCATTTCAGTCAGTTGCTCAATGTACCTATAACCA
GACCGTTCAGCTGGATATTACGGCCTTTTTAAAGACCGTAAAGAAAAATAAGCACAAGTTTTATCCGGCC
TTTATTCACATTCTTGCCCGCCTGATGAATGCTCATCCGGAATTTCGTATGGCAATGAAAGACGGTGAGC
TGGTGATATGGGATAGTGTTCACCCTTGTTACACCGTTTTCCATGAGCAAACTGAAACGTTTTCATCGC
